>Addgene plasmid #63182 | pAV115 | depositor full sequence | sequence record 104856 | pAV115 sequence 6929 bps
TTATTATCATGACATTAACCTATAAAAATAGGCGTATCACGAGGCCCTTTGTCACAGCTTGTCTGTAAGC
GGATGCCGGGAGCAGACAAGCCCGTCAGGGCGCGTCAGCGGGTGTTGGCGGGTGTCGGGGCTGGCTTAAC
TATGCGGCATCAGAGCAGATTGTACTGAGAGTGCACCATATCGACTACGTCGTAAGGCCGTTTCTGACAG
AGTAAAATTCTTGAGGGAACTTTCACCATTATGGGAAATGGTTCAAGAAGGTATTGACTTAAACTCCATC
AAATGGTCAGGTCATTGAGTGTTTTTTATTTGTTGTATTTTTTTTTTTTTAGAGAAAATCCTCCAATATC
AAATTAGGAATCGTAGTTTCATGATTTTCTGTTACACCTAACTTTTTGTGTGGTGCCCTCCTCCTTGTCA
ATATTAATGTTAAAGTGCAATTCTTTTTCCTTATCACGTTGAGCCATTAGTATCAATTTGCTTACCTGTA
TTCCTTTACTATCCTCCTTTTTCTCCTTCTTGATAAATGTATGTAGATTGCGTATATAGTTTCGTCTACC
CTATGAACATATTCCATTTTGTAATTTCGTGTCGTTTCTATTATGAATTTCATTTATAAAGTTTATGTAC
AAATATCATAAAAAAAGAGAATCTTTTTAAGCAAGGATTTTCTTAACTTCTTCGGCGACAGCATCACCGA
CTTCGGTGGTACTGTTGGAACCACCTAAATCACCAGTTCTGATACCTGCATCCAAAACCTTTTTAACTGC
ATCTTCAATGGCCTTACCTTCTTCAGGCAAGTTCAATGACAATTTCAACATCATTGCAGCAGACAAGATA
GTGGCGATAGGGTCAACCTTATTCTTTGGCAAATCTGGAGCAGAACCGTGGCATGGTTCGTACAAACCAA
ATGCGGTGTTCTTGTCTGGCAAAGAGGCCAAGGACGCAGATGGCAACAAACCCAAGGAACCTGGGATAAC
GGAGGCTTCATCGGAGATGATATCACCAAACATGTTGCTGGTGATTATAATACCATTTAGGTGGGTTGGG
TTCTTAACTAGGATCATGGCGGCAGAATCAATCAATTGATGTTGAACCTTCAATGTAGGGAATTCGTTCT
TGATGGTTTCCTCCACAGTTTTTCTCCATAATCTTGAAGAGGCCAAAACATTAGCTTTATCCAAGGACCA
AATAGGCAATGGTGGCTCATGTTGTAGGGCCATGAAAGCGGCCATTCTTGTGATTCTTTGCACTTCTGGA
ACGGTGTATTGTTCACTATCCCAAGCGACACCATCACCATCGTCTTCCTTTCTCTTACCAAAGTAAATAC
CTCCCACTAATTCTCTGACAACAACGAAGTCAGTACCTTTAGCAAATTGTGGCTTGATTGGAGATAAGTC
TAAAAGAGAGTCGGATGCAAAGTTACATGGTCTTAAGTTGGCGTACAATTGAAGTTCTTTACGGATTTTT
AGTAAACCTTGTTCAGGTCTAACACTACCGGTACCCCATTTAGGACCACCCACAGCACCTAACAAAACGG
CATCAACCTTCTTGGAGGCTTCCAGCGCCTCATCTGGAAGTGGGACACCTGTAGCATCGATAGCAGCACC
ACCAATTAAATGATTTTCGAAATCGAACTTGACATTGGAACGAACATCAGAAATAGCTTTAAGAACCTTA
ATGGCTTCGGCTGTGATTTCTTGACCAACGTGGTCACCTGGCAAAACGACGATCTTCTTAGGGGCAGACA
TAGGGGCAGACATTAGAATGGTATATCCTTGAAATATATATATATATTGCTGAAATGTAAAAGGTAAGAA
AAGTTAGAAAGTAAGACGATTGCTAACCACCTATTGGAAAAAACAATAGGTCCTTAAATAATATTGTCAA
CTTCAAGTATTGTGATGCAAGCATTTAGTCATGAACGCTTCTCTATTCTATATGAAAAGCCGGTTCCGGC
CTCTCACCTTTCCTTTTTCTCCCAATTTTTCAGTTGAAAAAGGTATATGCGTCAGGCGACCTCTGAAATT
AACAAAAAATTTCCAGTCATCGAATTTGATTCTGTGCGATAGCGCCCCTGTGTGTTCTCGTTATGTTGAG
GAAAAAAATAATGGTTGCTAAGAGATTCGAACTCTTGCATCTTACGATACCTGAGTATTCCCACAGTTAA
CTGCGGTCAAGATATTTCTTGAATCAGGCGCCTTAGACCGCTCGGCCAAACAACCAATTACTTGTTGAGA
AATAGAGTATAATTATCCTATAAATATAACGTTTTTGAACACACATGAACAAGGAAGTACAGGACAATTG
ATTTTGAAGAGAATGTGGATTTTGATGTAATTGTTGGGATTCCATTTTTAATAAGGCAATAATATTAGGT
ATGTGGATATACTAGAAGTTCTCCTCGACCGTCGATATGCGGTGTGAAATACCGCACAGATGCGTAAGGA
GAAAATACCGCATCAGGAAATTGTAAACGTTAATATTTTGTTAAAATTCGCGTTAAATTTTTGTTAAATC
AGCTCATTTTTTAACCAATAGGCCGAAATCGGCAAAATCCCTTATAAATCAAAAGAATAGACCGAGATAG
GGT
[37 nt withheld, positions 2594-2630]
AAAGAACGTGGACTCCAACGTCAAAGG
[49 nt withheld, positions 2658-2706]
T
[91 nt withheld, positions 2708-2798]
G
[124 nt withheld, positions 2800-2923]
CGCGCCATTCGCCATTCAGGCTGCGCAACTGTTGGGAAGGGCGATCGGTGCGGGCCTCTTCGCTATTACG
CCAGCTGGCGAAAGGGGGATGTGCTGCAAGGCGATTAAGTTGGGTAACGCCAGGGTTTTCCCAGTCACGA
CGTTGTAAAACGACGGCCAGTGAGCGCGCGTAATACGACTCACTATAGGGCGAATTGGGTACCGGGCCCC
CCCTCGAGGTCGACGGTATCGATAAGCTTGATATCGAATTCCTGCAGCCCCCAGTAGAGACCGCCTGGCT
CTAGTAGCGATCTACACTAGCACTATCAGCGTTATTAAGCACCGGTGGAGTGACGACCTTCAGCACGTTC
GTACTGTTCAACGATGGTGTAGTCTTCGTTGTGGGAGGTGATGTCCAGTTTGATGTCGGTTTTGTAAGCA
CCCGGCAGCTGAACCGGTTTTTTAGCCATGTAGGTGGTTTTAACTTCAGCGTCGTAGTGACCACCGTCTT
TCAGTTTCAGACGCATTTTGATTTCACCTTTCAGAGCACCGTCTTCCGGGTACATACGTTCGGTGGAAGC
TTCCCAACCCATGGTTTTTTTCTGCATAACCGGACCGTCGGACGGGAAGTTGGTACCACGCAGTTTAACT
TTGTAGATGAACTCACCGTCTTGCAGGGAGGAGTCCTGGGTAACGGTAACAACACCACCGTCTTCGAAGT
TCATAACACGTTCCCATTTGAAACCTTCCGGGAAGGACAGTTTCAGGTAGTCCGGGATGTCAGCCGGGTG
TTTAACGTAAGCTTTGGAACCGTACTGGAACTGCGGGGACAGGATGTCCCAAGCGAACGGCAGCGGACCA
CCTTTGGTAACTTTCAGTTTAGCGGTCTGGGTACCTTCGTACGGACGACCTTCACCTTCACCTTCGATTT
CGAACTCGTGACCGTTAACGGAACCTTCCATACGAACTTTGAAACGCATGAACTCTTTGATAACGTCTTC
GGAGGAAGCCATCTAGTATTTCTCCTCTTTCTCTAGTATGTGTGAAATTGTTATCCGCTCACAATTCCAC
ACAACATACGAGCCGGAAGCATAAAGTGTAAAGCCTGGGGTGCCTAATGAGTGAGCTAACTCACATTAAT
TGCGTTGCGCTCACTGCCCGCTTTCCAGTCGGGAAACCTGTCGTGCCAGCTGCATTAATGAATCGGCCAA
CGCGCGGGGAGAGGCGGTTTGCGTATTGGGTCTCATTTTGGGGATCCACTAGTTCTAGAGCGGCCGCCAC
CGCGGTGGAGCTCCAGCTTTTGTTCCCTTTAGTGAGGGTTAATTGCGCGCTTGGCGTAATCATGGTCATA
GCTGTTTCCTGTGTGAAATTGTTATCCGCTCACAATTCCACACAACATAGGAGCCGGAAGCATAAAGTGT
AAAGCCTGGGGTGCCTAATGAGTGAGGTAACTCACATTAATTGCGTTGCGCTCACTGCCCGCTTTCCAGT
CGGGAAACCTGTCGTGCCAGCTGCATTAATGAATCGGCCAACGCGCGGGGAGAGGCGGTTTGCGTATTGG
GCGCTCTTCCGCTTCCTCGCTCACTGACTCGCTGCGCTCGGTCGTTCGGCTGCGGCGAGCGGTATCAGCT
CACTCAAAGGCGGTAATACGGTTATCCACAGAATCAGGGGATAACGCAGGAAAGAACATGTGAGCAAAAG
GCCAGCAAAAGGCCAGGAACCGTAAAAAGGCCGCGTTGCTGGCGTTTTTCCATAGGCTCCGCCCCCCTGA
CGAGCATCACAAAAATCGACGCTCAAGTCAGAGGTGGCGAAACCCGACAGGACTATAAAGATACCAGGCG
TTTCCCCCTGGAAGCTCCCTCGTGCGCTCTCCTGTTCCGACCCTGCCGCTTACCGGATACCTGTCCGCCT
TTCTCCCTTCGGGAAGCGTGGCGCTTTCTCATAGCTCACGCTGTAGGTATCTCAGTTCGGTGTAGGTCGT
TCGCTCCAAGCTGGGCTGTGTGCACGAACCCCCCGTTCAGCCCGACCGCTGCGCCTTATCCGGTAACTAT
CGTCTTGAGTCCAACCCGGTAAGACACGACTTATCGCCACTGGCAGCAGCCACTGGTAACAGGATTAGCA
GAGCGAGGTATGTAGGCGGTGCTACAGAGTTCTTGAAGTGGTGGCCTAACTACGGCTACACTAGAAGGAC
AGTATTTGGTATCTGCGCTCTGCTGAAGCCAGTTACCTTCGGAAAAAGAGTTGGTAGCTCTTGATCCGGC
AAACAAACCACCGCTGGTAGCGGTGGTTTTTTTGTTTGCAAGCAGCAGATTACGCGCAGAAAAAAAGGAT
CTCAAGAAGATCCTTTGATCTTTTCTACGGGGTCTGACGCTCAGTGGAACGAAAACTCACGTTAAGGGAT
TTTGGTCATGAGATTATCAAAAAGGATCTTCACCTAGATCCTTTTAAATTAAAAATGAAGTTTTAAATCA
ATCTAAAGTATATATGAGTAAACTTGGTCTGACAGTTACCAATGCTTAATCAGTGAGGCACCTATCTCAG
CGATCTGTCTATTTCGTTCATCCATAGTTGCCTGACTCCCCGTCGTGTAGATAACTACGATACGGGAGGG
CTTACCATCTGGCCCCAGTGCTGCAATGATACCGCGAGATCCACGCTCACCGGCTCCAGATTTATCAGCA
ATAAACCAGCCAGCCGGAAGGGCCGAGCGCAGAAGTGGTCCTGCAACTTTATCCGCCTCCATCCAGTCTA
TTAATTGTTGCCGGGAAGCTAGAGTAAGTAGTTCGCCAGTTAATAGTTTGCGCAACGTTGTTGCCATTGC
TACAGGCATCGTGGTGTCACGCTCGTCGTTTGGTATGGCTTCATTCAGCTCCGGTTCCCAACGATCAAGG
CGAGTTACATGATCCCCCATGTTGTGCAAAAAAGCGGTTAGCTCCTTCGGTCCTCCGATCGTTGTCAGAA
GTAAGTTGGCCGCAGTGTTATCACTCATGGTTATGGCAGCACTGCATAATTCTCTTACTGTCATGCCATC
CGTAAGATGCTTTTCTGTGACTGGTGAGTACTCAACCAAGTCATTCTGAGAATAGTGTATGCGGCGACCG
AGTTGCTCTTGCCCGGCGTCAATACGGGATAATACCGCGCCACATAGCAGAACTTTAAAAGTGCTCATCA
TTGGAAAACGTTCTTCGGGGCGAAAACTCTCAAGGATCTTACCGCTGTTGAGATCCAGTTCGATGTAACC
CACTCGTGCACCCAACTGATCTTCAGCATCTTTTACTTTCACCAGCGTTTCTGGGTGAGCAAAAACAGGA
AGGCAAAATGCCGCAAAAAAGGGAATAAGGGCGACACGGAAATGTTGAATACTCATACTCTTCCTTTTTC
AATATTATTGAAGCATTTATCAGGGTTATTGTCTCATGAGCGGATACATATTTGAATGTATTTAGAAAAA
TAAACAAATAGGGGTTCCGCGCACATTTCCCCGAAAAGTGCCACCTGGGTCCTTTTCATCACGTGCTATA
AAAATAATTATAATTTAAATTTTTTAATATAAATATATAAATTAAAAATAGAAAGTAAAAAAAGAAATTA
AAGAAAAAATAGTTTTTGTTTTCCGAAGATGTAAAAGACTCTAGGGGGATCGCCAACAAATACTACCTTT
TATCTTGCTCTTCCTGCTCTCAGGTATTAATGCCGAATTGTTTCATCTTGTCTGTGTAGAAGACCACACA
CGAAAATCCTGTGATTTTACATTTTACTTATCGTTAATCGAATGTATATCTATTTAATCTGCTTTTCTTG
TCTAATAAATATATATGTAAAGTACGCTTTTTGTTGAAATTTTTTAAACCTTTGTTTATTTTTTTTTCTT
CATTCCGTAACTCTTCTACCTTCTTTATTTACTTTCTAAAATCCAAATACAAAACATAAAAATAAATAAA
CACAGAGTAAATTCCCAAATTATTCCATCATTAAAAGATACGAGGCGCGTGTAAGTTACAGGCAAGCGAT
CCGTCCTAAGAAACCA
Features (pLannotate 1.2.2; 25 found; start..end, strand, type, name):
    131..181     +  misc_feature   bom (fragment): basis of mobility region from pBR322
    194..295     +  CDS            NFS1 (fragment): NFS1_YEAST - Also known as SPL1 From Saccharomyces cerevisiae (strain ATCC 204508 / S288c) (Baker's yeast).
    657..1751    -  CDS            LEU2: 3-isopropylmalate dehydrogenase, required for leucine biosynthesis; S. cerevisiae LEU2; yeast auxotrophic marker
   1764..2168    -  promoter       LEU2 promoter: S. cerevisiae LEU2
   2308..2385    -  CDS            YO192_YEAST (fragment): Experimental evidence at protein level: Swiss-Prot protein existence level 1. From Saccharomyces cerevisiae (strain ATCC 204508 / S288c) (Baker's yeast).
   2415..2467    +  misc_feature   bom (fragment): basis of mobility region from pBR322
   2468..2923    -  rep_origin     f1 ori (sequence partly withheld): f1 bacteriophage origin of replication; arrow indicates direction of (+) strand synthesis
   2931..3086    -  CDS            lacZα (fragment): LacZα fragment of β-galactosidase; lacZ fragment
   3094..3112    +  promoter       T7 promoter: promoter for bacteriophage T7 RNA polymerase
   3121..3183    -  misc_feature   MCS (fragment): pBluescript multiple cloning site
   3241..3915    -  CDS            mRFP1: mRFP1 is a basic (constitutively fluorescent) red fluorescent protein published in 2002, derived from Discosoma sp.. It is reported to be a somewhat slowly-maturing monomer with low acid sensitivity.
   3951..3967    -  protein_bind   lac operator: The lac repressor binds to the lac operator to inhibit transcription in E. coli. This inhibition can be relieved by adding lactose or isopropyl-β-D-thiogalactopyranoside (IPTG). lac repressor encoded by lacI
   3975..4005    -  promoter       lac promoter: promoter for the E. coli lac operon
   4020..4041    -  protein_bind   CAP binding site: CAP binding activates transcription in the presence of cAMP. E. coli catabolite activator protein
   4054..4143    -  CDS            lacI (fragment): lac repressor; lacI; The lac repressor binds to the lac operator to inhibit transcription in E. coli. This inhibition can be relieved by adding lactose or isopropyl-β-D-thiogalactopyranoside (IPTG).
   4153..4196    -  misc_feature   MCS (fragment): pBluescript multiple cloning site
   4209..4227    -  promoter       T3 promoter: promoter for bacteriophage T3 RNA polymerase
   4272..4288    -  protein_bind   lac operator: The lac repressor binds to the lac operator to inhibit transcription in E. coli. This inhibition can be relieved by adding lactose or isopropyl-β-D-thiogalactopyranoside (IPTG). lac repressor encoded by lacI
   4296..4326    -  promoter       lac promoter: promoter for the E. coli lac operon
   4341..4362    -  protein_bind   CAP binding site: CAP binding activates transcription in the presence of cAMP. E. coli catabolite activator protein
   4375..4467    -  CDS            lacI (fragment): lac repressor; lacI; The lac repressor binds to the lac operator to inhibit transcription in E. coli. This inhibition can be relieved by adding lactose or isopropyl-β-D-thiogalactopyranoside (IPTG).
   4650..5238    -  rep_origin     ori: high-copy-number ColE1/pMB1/pBR322/pUC origin of replication
   5409..6269    -  CDS            AmpR: β-lactamase; bla; confers resistance to ampicillin, carbenicillin, and related antibiotics
   6270..6374    -  promoter       AmpR promoter: bla
   6411..6914    +  misc_feature   CEN/ARS: S. cerevisiae CEN6 centromere fused to an autonomously replicating sequence
