[The description below was written by a language model from this plasmid's Addgene catalogue record and pLannotate feature annotations shown in this document.]
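Description:
pAV115 is an empty acceptor vector for yeast Golden Gate (yGG) assembly, built on the pRS415 E. coli–S. cerevisiae shuttle backbone. In bacteria it replicates from a ColE1/pUC-type origin and is selected with ampicillin through the AmpR (β-lactamase) gene. The feature annotation describes this origin as a high-copy type, whereas the catalogue lists the plasmid as low copy. In yeast, a CEN6/ARS element maintains it as a stable, centromeric plasmid at low copy, and the LEU2 gene under its own promoter allows selection by leucine prototrophy in leu2 strains. An f1 origin is also present, along with remnants of the pBluescript-style lacZα region and flanking T7 and T3 promoters. The short yeast gene fragments annotated beside LEU2 are probably carried-over flanking genomic sequence rather than functional parts.

The backbone's native BsaI and BsmBI sites were removed so that these type IIS enzymes cut only where intended. An mRFP1 cassette sits in the former multiple cloning site, driven by a bacterial lac promoter with its operator and CAP binding site. It is flanked by BsaI sites that leave CAGT and TTTT overhangs. In a yGG reaction, BsaI digestion releases the RFP cassette and a transcription unit assembled from compatible parts, typically promoter, coding sequence and terminator, is ligated in its place. Colonies carrying the unmodified vector are red or pink, so loss of colour gives a visual screen for successful assemblies. The resulting plasmid can be moved directly into yeast to express the assembled unit. M13 forward and reverse primer sites flank the cloning region for sequence verification.
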