Addgene plasmid #63182: pAV115
Purpose: (Empty Backbone) pRS415 backbone, contains an RFP flanked by BsaI sites with CAGT & TTTT overhangs for transcription unit (TU) assembly using yGG.
Depositing lab: Jef Boeke. Depositing organization: Johns Hopkins University and School of Medicine. Publication: Yeast Golden Gate (yGG) for the Efficient Assembly of S. cerevisiae Transcription Units. Agmon N, Mitchell LA, Cai Y, Ikushima S, Chuang J, Zheng A, Choi WJ, Martin JA, Caravelli K, Stracquadanio G, Boeke JD. ACS Synth Biol. 2015 Jul 17;4(7):853-9. doi: 10.1021/sb500372z. Epub 2015 Mar 23. PubMed 25756291.
Backbone
  Vector backbone: pRS415
  Backbone size (bp): 6000
  Modifications to backbone: BsaI and BsmBI sites removed from backbone, RFP cloned into the MCS, flanked by BsaI sites for cloning TUs using yGG assmebly
  Vector type: Bacterial Expression, Yeast Expression, Synthetic Biology
  Selectable markers: LEU2
Growth in bacteria
  Bacterial resistance: Ampicillin, 100 μg/mL
  Growth temperature: 37°C
  Growth strain: Top10
  Growth instructions: Grows as red/pink colonies
  Copy number: Low Copy
Gene/Insert
  Cloning method: Restriction Enzyme
  Sequencing primers: 5′ M13F; 3′ M13R
Terms and licenses: Academic/Nonprofit Terms; Industry Terms: Not Available to Industry
How to cite: pAV115 was a gift from Jef Boeke (Addgene plasmid # 63182 ; http://n2t.net/addgene:63182 ; RRID:Addgene_63182)
