>Addgene plasmid #63182 | pAV115 | addgene partial sequence | sequence record 107242 | M13-F20 5'-TGTAAAACGACGGCCAGT-3'
CCCCCTCGAGGTCGACGGTATCGATAAGCTTGATATCGAATTCCTGCAGCCCCCAGTAGAGACCGCCTGG
CTCTAGTAGCGATCTACACTAGCACTATCAGCGTTATTAAGCACCGGTGGAGTGACGACCTTCAGCACGT
TCGTACTGTTCAACGATGGTGTAGTCTTCGTTGTGGGAGGTGATGTCCAGTTTGATGTCGGTTTTGTAAG
CACCCGGCAGCTGAACCGGTTTTTTAGCCATGTAGGTGGTTTTAACTTCAGCGTCGTAGTGACCACCGTC
TTTCAGTTTCAGACGCATTTTGATTTCACCTTTCAGAGCACCGTCTTCCGGGTACATACGTTCGGTGGAA
GCTTCCCAACCCATGGTTTTTTTCTGCATAACCGGACCGTCGGACGGGAAGTTGGTACCACGCAGTTTAA
CTTTGTAGATGAACTCACCGTCTTGCAGGGAGGAGTCCTGGGTAACGGTAACAACACCACCGTCTTCGAA
GTTCATAACACGTTCCCATTTGAAACCTTCCGGGAAGGACAGTTTCAGGTAGTCCGGGATGTCAGCCGGG
TGTTTAACGTAAGCTTTGGAACCGTACTGGAACTGCGGGGACAGGATGTCCCAAGCGAACGGCAGCGGAC
CACCTTTGGTAACTTTCAGTTTAGCGGTCTGGGTACCTTCGTACGGACGACCTTCACCTTCACCTTCGAT
TTCGAACTCGTGACCGTTAACGGAACCTTCCATACGAACTTTGAAACGCATGAACTCTTTGATAACGTCT
TCGGAGGAAGCCATCTAGTATTTCTCCTCTTTCTCTAGTATGTGTGAAATTGTTATCCGCTCACAATTCC
ACACAACATACGAGCCGGAAGCATAA
