>Addgene plasmid #63182 | pAV115 | addgene partial sequence | sequence record 107572 | M13pUC-Fwd 5'-CCCAGTCACGACGTTGTAAAACG-3'
GACTCACTATAGGGCGAATTGGGTACCGGGCCCCCCCTCGAGGTCGACGGTATCGATAAGCTTGATATCG
AATTCCTGCAGCCCCCAGTAGAGACCGCCTGGCTCTAGTAGCGATCTACACTAGCACTATCAGCGTTATT
AAGCACCGGTGGAGTGACGACCTTCAGCACGTTCGTACTGTTCAACGATGGTGTAGTCTTCGTTGTGGGA
GGTGATGTCCAGTTTGATGTCGGTTTTGTAAGCACCCGGCAGCTGAACCGGTTTTTTAGCCATGTAGGTG
GTTTTAACTTCAGCGTCGTAGTGACCACCGTCTTTCAGTTTCAGACGCATTTTGATTTCACCTTTCAGAG
CACCGTCTTCCGGGTACATACGTTCGGTGGAAGCTTCCCAACCCATGGTTTTTTTCTGCATAACCGGACC
GTCGGACGGGAAGTTGGTACCACGCAGTTTAACTTTGTAGATGAACTCACCGTCTTGCAGGGAGGAGTCC
TGGGTAACGGTAACAACACCACCGTCTTCGAAGTTCATAACACGTTCCCATTTGAAACCTTCCGGGAAGG
ACAGTTTCAGGTAGTCCGGGATGTCAGCCGGGTGTTTAACGTAAGCTTTGGAACCGTACTGGAACTGCGG
GGACAGGATGTCCCAAGCGAACGGCAGCGGACCACCTTTGGTAACTTTCAGTTTAGCGGTCTGGGTACCT
TCGTACGGACGACCTTCACCTTCACCTTCGATTTCGAACTCGTGACCGTTAACGGAACCTTCCATACGAA
CTTTGAAACGCATGAACTCTTTGATAACGTCTTCGGAGGAAGCCATCTAGTATTTCTCCTCTTTCTCTAG
TATGTGTGAAATTGTTATCCGCTCACA
